Addgene plasmid #91315: pHH0103_EPS8L1-1/1-IS2/2
Purpose: Protein expression and purification of human SH3 domain construct EPS8L1-1/1-IS2/2
Depositing lab: Sachdev Sidhu. Depositing organization: University of Toronto. Publication: Comprehensive Analysis of the Human SH3 Domain Family Reveals a Wide Variety of Non-canonical Specificities. Teyra J, Huang H, Jain S, Guan X, Dong A, Liu Y, Tempel W, Min J, Tong Y, Kim PM, Bader GD, Sidhu SS. Structure. 2017 Oct 3;25(10):1598-1610.e3. doi: 10.1016/j.str.2017.07.017. Epub 2017 Sep 7. PubMed 28890361.
Backbone
  Vector backbone: pHH0103
  Vector type: Bacterial Expression
Growth in bacteria
  Bacterial resistance: Ampicillin, 100 μg/mL
  Growth temperature: 37°C
  Growth strain: DH5alpha
  Copy number: Low Copy
Gene/Insert
  Gene/Insert name: EPS8L1-1/1-IS2/2
  Species: H. sapiens (human)
  Insert size (bp): 234
  Entrez Gene: EPS8L1 (a.k.a. DRC3, EPS8R1, MGC4642, PP10566, FLJ20258, MGC23164)
  Cloning method: Restriction Enzyme; 5′ cloning site Sfi1 (unknown if destroyed); 3′ cloning site Not1 (unknown if destroyed)
Terms and licenses: Academic/Nonprofit Terms; Industry Terms: Not Available to Industry
How to cite: pHH0103_EPS8L1-1/1-IS2/2 was a gift from Sachdev Sidhu (Addgene plasmid # 91315 ; http://n2t.net/addgene:91315 ; RRID:Addgene_91315)
