[The description below was written by a language model from this plasmid's Addgene catalogue record and pLannotate feature annotations shown in this document.]
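Description:
pHH0103_EPS8L1-1/1-IS2/2 is a bacterial expression plasmid of about 6.9 kb, built on the pHH0103 backbone, for producing and purifying a human SH3 domain from EPS8L1 in E. coli. It replicates from a ColE1/pMB1-type origin with an adjacent pBR322 bom region and is selected with ampicillin through the bla gene and its native promoter. The catalogue lists it as low copy. The annotation shows only fragments of rop, interrupted by an f1 phage origin that could allow single-stranded DNA production with helper phage.

Expression is driven by the tac promoter followed by a lac operator. The plasmid also carries lacI under the lacIq promoter, so transcription is tightly repressed until induced with IPTG. The open reading frame begins with a 6xHis tag and Schistosoma japonicum glutathione S-transferase, followed by the 234 bp EPS8L1 insert, which was cloned between SfiI and NotI sites. The annotation tool matched only part of this insert to EPS8L1. The resulting His-GST–SH3 fusion can be captured on either nickel or glutathione resins. Downstream lie an fd terminator and fragments of M13 gene III, along with remnants of the tetracycline resistance gene and its promoter. These suggest that the backbone derives from a phagemid display vector, although the record does not say whether the gene III sequences are expressed here.

The construct belongs to a set of SH3 domain expression clones made for a family-wide analysis of human SH3 domain binding specificities. It is suited to making purified domain for peptide-binding, specificity profiling or structural work.
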