Features (pLannotate 1.2.2; 21 found; start..end, strand, type, name):
     47..124     +  promoter       lacIq promoter: lacI (mutant); In the lacIq allele, a single base change in the promoter boosts expression of the lacI gene about 10-fold.
    125..1207    +  CDS            lacI: lac repressor; lacI; The lac repressor binds to the lac operator to inhibit transcription in E. coli. This inhibition can be relieved by adding lactose or isopropyl-β-D-thiogalactopyranoside (IPTG).
   1220..1241    +  protein_bind   CAP binding site: CAP binding activates transcription in the presence of cAMP. E. coli catabolite activator protein
   1260..1277    +  promoter       tet promoter (fragment): E. coli promoter for tetracycline efflux protein gene
   1450..1478    +  promoter       tac promoter: strong E. coli promoter; hybrid between the trp and lac UV5 promoters
   1486..1502    +  protein_bind   lac operator: The lac repressor binds to the lac operator to inhibit transcription in E. coli. This inhibition can be relieved by adding lactose or isopropyl-β-D-thiogalactopyranoside (IPTG). lac repressor encoded by lacI
   1587..1604    +  CDS            6xHis: 6xHis affinity tag
   1620..2273    +  CDS            GST26_SCHJA: Experimental evidence at protein level: Swiss-Prot protein existence level 1. GST isoenzymes appear to play a central role in the parasite detoxification system. Other functions are also suspected including a role in increasing the solubility of haematin in the parasite gut. From Schistosoma japonicum (Blood fluke).
   2355..2495    +  CDS            EPS8L1 (fragment): ES8L1_HUMAN - Also known as DRC3, EPS8R1. Experimental evidence at protein level: Swiss-Prot protein existence level 1. Stimulates guanine exchange activity of SOS1. May play a role in membrane ruffling and remodeling of the actin cytoskeleton. From Homo sapiens (Human).
   2583..2630    +  terminator     fd terminator (sequence withheld): central terminator from bacteriophage fd (Otsuka and Kunisawa, 1982)
   2635..2847    +  CDS            M13 gene III (fragment) (sequence partly withheld): pIII; III; minor coat protein
   2862..3332    +  CDS            M13 gene III (fragment) (sequence partly withheld): pIII; III; minor coat protein
   3354..3424    +  CDS            TcR (fragment): tetracycline efflux protein; tet; confers resistance to tetracycline
   3666..4046    -  CDS            YPB1_ECOLX: Protein predicted: Swiss-Prot protein existence level 4. From Escherichia coli.
   4063..4214    +  CDS            rop (fragment): Rop protein, which maintains plasmids at low copy number; rop
   4250..4678    -  rep_origin     f1 ori (sequence partly withheld): f1 bacteriophage origin of replication; arrow indicates direction of (+) strand synthesis
   4687..4726    +  CDS            rop (fragment): Rop protein, which maintains plasmids at low copy number; rop
   4828..4968    +  misc_feature   bom: basis of mobility region from pBR322
   5154..5741    -  rep_origin     ori: high-copy-number ColE1/pMB1/pBR322/pUC origin of replication
   5912..6772    -  CDS            AmpR: β-lactamase; bla; confers resistance to ampicillin, carbenicillin, and related antibiotics
   6773..6877    -  promoter       AmpR promoter: bla
>Addgene plasmid #91315 | pHH0103_EPS8L1-1/1-IS2/2 | addgene full sequence | sequence record 191781 | Addgene NGS Result
ATAAAAATAGGCGTATCACGAGGCCCTTTCGTCTTCAAGAATTCCCGACACCATCGAATGGTGCAAAACC
TTTCGCGGTATGGCATGATAGCGCCCGGAAGAGAGTCAATTCAGGGTGGTGAATGTGAAACCAGTAACGT
TATACGATGTCGCAGAGTATGCCGGTGTCTCTTATCAGACCGTTTCCCGCGTGGTGAACCAGGCCAGCCA
CGTTTCTGCGAAAACGCGGGAAAAAGTGGAAGCGGCGATGGCGGAGCTGAATTACATTCCCAACCGCGTG
GCACAACAACTGGCGGGCAAACAGTCGTTGCTGATTGGCGTTGCCACCTCCAGTCTGGCCCTGCACGCGC
CGTCGCAAATTGTCGCGGCGATTAAATCTCGCGCCGATCAACTGGGTGCCAGCGTGGTGGTGTCGATGGT
AGAACGAAGCGGCGTCGAAGCCTGTAAAGCGGCGGTGCACAATCTTCTCGCGCAACGCGTCAGTGGGCTG
ATCATTAACTATCCGCTGGATGACCAGGATGCCATTGCTGTGGAAGCTGCCTGCACTAATGTTCCGGCGT
TATTTCTTGATGTCTCTGACCAGACACCCATCAACAGTATTATTTTCTCCCATGAAGACGGTACGCGACT
GGGCGTGGAGCATCTGGTCGCATTGGGTCACCAGCAAATCGCGCTGTTAGCGGGCCCATTAAGTTCTGTC
TCGGCGCGTCTGCGTCTGGCTGGCTGGCATAAATATCTCACTCGCAATCAAATTCAGCCGATAGCGGAAC
GGGAAGGCGACTGGAGTGCCATGTCCGGTTTTCAACAAACCATGCAAATGCTGAATGAGGGCATCGTTCC
CACTGCGATGCTGGTTGCCAACGATCAGATGGCGCTGGGCGCAATGCGCGCCATTACCGAGTCCGGGCTG
CGCGTTGGTGCGGATATCTCGGTAGTGGGATACGACGATACCGAAGACAGCTCATGTTATATCCCGCCGT
TAACCACCATCAAACAGGATTTTCGCCTGCTGGGGCAAACCAGCGTGGACCGCTTGCTGCAACTCTCTCA
GGGCCAGGCGGTGAAGGGCAATCAGCTGTTGCCCGTCTCACTGGTGAAAAGAAAAACCACCCTGGCGCCC
AATACGCAAACCGCCTCTCCCCGCGCGTTGGCCGATTCATTAATGCAGCTGGCACGACAGGTTTCCCGAC
TGGAAAGCGGGCAGTGAGCGCAACGCAATTAATGTAAGTTAGCTCACTCATTAGGCACAATTCTCATGTT
TGACAGCTTATCATCGACTGCACGGTGCACCAATGCTTCTGGCGTCAGGCAGCCATCGGAAGCTGTGGTA
TGGCTGTGCAGGTCGTAAATCACTGCATAATTCGTGTCGCTCAAGGCGCACTCCCGTTCTGGATAATGTT
TTTTGCGCCGACATCATAACGGTTCTGGCAAATATTCTGAAATGAGCTGTTGACAATTAATCATCGGCTC
GTATAATGTGTGGAATTGTGAGCGGATAACAATTTCACACAGGAAACAGCCAGTCCGTTTAGGTGTTTTC
ACGAGCACTTCACCAACAAGGACCATAGATTATGAAAATCGAAGAACACCATCACCATCACCATTCCAGC
GGTAAGCTTATGTCCCCTATACTAGGTTATTGGAAAATTAAGGGCCTTGTGCAACCCACTCGACTTCTTT
TGGAATATCTTGAAGAAAAATATGAAGAGCATTTGTATGAGCGCGATGAAGGTGATAAATGGCGAAACAA
AAAGTTTGAATTGGGTTTGGAGTTTCCCAATCTTCCTTATTATATTGATGGTGATGTTAAATTAACACAG
TCTATGGCCATCATACGTTATATAGCTGACAAGCACAACATGTTGGGTGGTTGTCCAAAAGAGCGTGCAG
AGATTTCAATGCTTGAAGGAGCGGTTTTGGATATTAGATACGGTGTTTCGAGAATTGCATATAGTAAAGA
CTTTGAAACTCTCAAAGTTGATTTTCTTAGCAAGCTACCTGAAATGCTGAAAATGTTCGAAGATCGTTTA
TGTCATAAAACATATTTAAATGGTGATCATGTAACCCATCCTGACTTCATGTTGTATGACGCTCTTGATG
TTGTTTTATACATGGACCCAATGTGCCTGGATGCGTTCCCAAAATTAGTTTGTTTTAAAAAACGTATTGA
AGCTATCCCACAAATTGATAAGTACTTGAAATCCAGCAAGTATATAGCATGGCCTTTGCAGGGCTGGCAA
GCCACGTTTGGTGGTGGCGACCATCCTCCAAAATCGGATCTGGAAGTTCTGTTCCAGGGGCCCCTGTCCA
GCGGTCTGGTTCCGCGTGGTTCCGGTACCGCGGCCCAGCCGGCCGAACCGGAATCCGAACCGCAACTGGA
ATCCGAAACGGCAGGCAAATGGGTGCTGTGTAACTATGACTTTCAAGCCCGCAACTCCTCGGAACTGAGC
GTGAAACAGCGTGATGTTCTGGAAGCGCTGCAAGACAAAGAAAAAGTCTCTGAACTGGAAGCCGTGATGG
AAAAACAGAAGAAAAAAGTGGAAGGCGAAGTTGAAATGGAAGTCATTGCGGCCGCATA
[142 nt withheld, positions 2579-2720]
C
[98 nt withheld, positions 2722-2819]
AGTTTGTACTGGTGACGAAACTCAGTGTCTAGCTAGAGTGGC
[149 nt withheld, positions 2862-3010]
T
[41 nt withheld, positions 3012-3052]
T
[62 nt withheld, positions 3054-3115]
A
[35 nt withheld, positions 3117-3151]
CCTCCCTCAATCGGTTGAATGTCGCCCTTTTGTCTTTGGCGCTGGTAAACCATATGAA
[86 nt withheld, positions 3210-3295]
T
[54 nt withheld, positions 3297-3350]
CTAGCGCCGCCCTATACCTTGTCTGCCTCCCCGCGTTGCGTCGCGGTGCATGGAGCCGGGCCACCTCGAC
CTGAATGGAAGCCGGCGGCACCTCGCTAACGGATTCACCACTCCAAGAATTGGAGCCAATCAATTCTTGC
GGAGAACTGTGAATGCGCAAACCAACCCTTGGCAGAACATATCCATCGCGTCCGCCATCTCCAGCAGCCG
CACGCGGCGCATCTCGGGCAGCGTTGGGTCCTGGCCACGGGTGCGCATGATCGTGCTCCTGTCGTTGAGG
ACCCGGCTAGGCTGGCGGGGTTGCCTTACTGGTTAGCAGAATGAATCACCGATACGCGAGCGAACGTGAA
GCGACTGCTGCTGCAAAACGTCTGCGACCTGAGCAACAACATGAATGGTCTTCGGTTTCCGTGTTTCGTA
AAGTCTGGAAACGCGGAAGTCAGCGCCCTGCACCATTATGTTCCGGATCTGCATCGCAGGATGCTGCTGG
CTACCCTGTGGAACACCTACATCTGTATTAACGAAGCGCTGGCATTGACCCTGAGTGATTTTTCTCTGGT
CCCGCCGCATCCATACCGCCAGTTGTTTACCCTCACAACGTTCCAGTAACCGGGCATGTTCATCATCAGT
AACCCGTATCGTGAGCATCCTCTCTCGTTTCATCGGTATCATTACCCCCATGAACAGAAATCCCCCTTAC
ACGGAGGCATCAGTGACCAAACAGGAAAAAACCGCCCTTAACATGGCCCGCTTTATCAGAAGCCAGACAT
TAACGCTTCTGGAGAAACTCAACGAGCTGGACGCGGATGAACAGGCAGACATCTGTGAATCGCTTCACGA
CCACGCTGATGAGCTTTACCGCAGGATCCGCGAAATTGTAAGCGTTAATATTTTGTTAAAATTCGCGTTA
AATTTTTGTTAAATCAGCTCATTTTTTAACCAATAGGCCGAAATCGGCAAAATCCCTTATAAATCAAAAG
AATAGACCGAGATAGGGT
[37 nt withheld, positions 4349-4385]
AAAGAACGTGGACTCCAACGTCAAAGG
[49 nt withheld, positions 4413-4461]
T
[91 nt withheld, positions 4463-4553]
G
[124 nt withheld, positions 4555-4678]
CGCGGATCCTGCCTCGCGCGTTTCGGTGATGACGGTGAAAACCTCTGACACATGCAGCTCCCGGAGACGG
TCACAGCTTGTCTGTAAGCGGATGCCGGGAGCAGACAAGCCCGTCAGGGCGCGTCAGCGGGTGTTGGCGG
GTGTCGGGGCGCAGCCATGACCCAGTCACGTAGCGATAGCGGAGTGTATACTGGCTTAACTATGCGGCAT
CAGAGCAGATTGTACTGAGAGTGCACCATATGCGGTGTGAAATACCGCACAGATGCGTAAGGAGAAAATA
CCGCATCAGGCGCTCTTCCGCTTCCTCGCTCACTGACTCGCTGCGCTCGGTCGTTCGGCTGCGGCGAGCG
GTATCAGCTCACTCAAAGGCGGTAATACGGTTATCCACAGAATCAGGGGATAACGCAGGAAAGAACATGT
GAGCAAAAGGCCAGCAAAAGGCCAGGAACCGTAAAAAGGCCGCGTTGCTGGCGTTTTTCCATAGGCTCCG
CCCCCCTGACGAGCATCACAAAAATCGACGCTCAAGTCAGAGGTGGCGAAACCCGACAGGACTATAAAGA
TACCAGGGTTTCCCCCTGGAAGCTCCCTCGTGCGCTCTCCTGTTCCGACCCTGCCGCTTACCGGATACCT
GTCCGCCTTTCTCCCTTCGGGAAGCGTGGCGCTTTCTCATAGCTCACGCTGTAGGTATCTCAGTTCGGTG
TAGGTCGTTCGCTCCAAGCTGGGCTGTGTGCACGAACCCCCCGTTCAGCCCGACCGCTGCGCCTTATCCG
GTAACTATCGTCTTGAGTCCAACCCGGTAAGACACGACTTATCGCCACTGGCAGCAGCCACTGGTAACAG
GATTAGCAGAGCGAGGTATGTAGGCGGTGCTACAGAGTTCTTGAAGTGGTGGCCTAACTACGGCTACACT
AGAAGGACAGTATTTGGTATCTGCGCTCTGCTGAAGCCAGTTACCTTCGGAAAAAGAGTTGGTAGCTCTT
GATCCGGCAAACAAACCACCGCTGGTAGCGGTGGTTTTTTTGTTTGCAAGCAGCAGATTACGCGCAGAAA
AAAAGGATCTCAAGAAGATCCTTTGATCTTTTCTACGGGGTCTGACGCTCAGTGGAACGAAAACTCACGT
TAAGGGATTTTGGTCATGAGATTATCAAAAAGGATCTTCACCTAGATCCTTTTAAATTAAAAATGAAGTT
TTAAATCAATCTAAAGTATATATGAGTAAACTTGGTCTGACAGTTACCAATGCTTAATCAGTGAGGCACC
TATCTCAGCGATCTGTCTATTTCGTTCATCCATAGTTGCCTGACTCCCCGTCGTGTAGATAACTACGATA
CGGGAGGGCTTACCATCTGGCCCCAGTGCTGCAATGATACCGCGAGACCCACGCTCACCGGCTCCAGATT
TATCAGCAATAAACCAGCCAGCCGGAAGGGCCGAGCGCAGAAGTGGTCCTGCAACTTTATCCGCCTCCAT
CCAGTCTATTAATTGTTGCCGGGAAGCTAGAGTAAGTAGTTCGCCAGTTAATAGTTTGCGCAACGTTGTT
GCCATTGCTGCAGGCATCGTGGTGTCACGCTCGTCGTTTGGTATGGCTTCATTCAGCTCCGGTTCCCAAC
GATCAAGGCGAGTTACATGATCCCCCATGTTGTGCAAAAAAGCGGTTAGCTCCTTCGGTCCTCCGATCGT
TGTCAGAAGTAAGTTGGCCGCAGTGTTATCACTCATGGTTATGGCAGCACTGCATAATTCTCTTACTGTC
ATGCCATCCGTAAGATGCTTTTCTGTGACTGGTGAGTACTCAACCAAGTCATTCTGAGAATAGTGTATGC
GGCGACCGAGTTGCTCTTGCCCGGCGTCAACACGGGATAATACCGCGCCACATAGCAGAACTTTAAAAGT
GCTCATCATTGGAAAACGTTCTTCGGGGCGAAAACTCTCAAGGATCTTACCGCTGTTGAGATCCAGTTCG
ATGTAACCCACTCGTGCACCCAACTGATCTTCAGCATCTTTTACTTTCACCAGCGTTTCTGGGTGAGCAA
AAACAGGAAGGCAAAATGCCGCAAAAAAGGGAATAAGGGCGACACGGAAATGTTGAATACTCATACTCTT
CCTTTTTCAATATTATTGAAGCATTTATCAGGGTTATTGTCTCATGAGCGGATACATATTTGAATGTATT
TAGAAAAATAAACAAATAGGGGTTCCGCGCACATTTCCCCGAAAAGTGCCACCTGACGTCTAAGAAACCA
TTATTATCATGACATTAACCT
