>Addgene plasmid #91315 | pHH0103_EPS8L1-1/1-IS2/2 | depositor partial sequence | sequence record 175803 | insert sequence
GGCCCAGCCGGCCGAACCGGAATCCGAACCGCAACTGGAATCCGAAACGGCAGGCAAATGGGTGCTGTGT
AACTATGACTTTCAAGCCCGCAACTCCTCGGAACTGAGCGTGAAACAGCGTGATGTTCTGGAAGCGCTGC
AAGACAAAGAAAAAGTCTCTGAACTGGAAGCCGTGATGGAAAAACAGAAGAAAAAAGTGGAAGGCGAAGT
TGAAATGGAAGTCATTGCGGCCGC
